>Addgene plasmid #25896 | pLX302 | addgene full sequence | sequence record 364646 | Addgene NGS Result
AGTACAAGCCCACGGTGCGCCTCGCCACCCGCGACGACGTCCCCAGGGCCGTACGCACCCTCGCCGCCGC
GTTCGCCGACTACCCCGCCACGCGCCACACCGTCGATCCGGACCGCCACATCGAGCGGGTCACCGAGCTG
CAAGAACTCTTCCTCACGCGCGTCGGGCTCGACATCGGCAAGGTGTGGGTCGCGGACGACGGCGCCGCCG
TGGCGGTCTGGACCACGCCGGAGAGCGTCGAAGCGGGGGCGGTGTTCGCCGAGATCGGCCCGCGCATGGC
CGAGTTGAGCGGTTCCCGGCTGGCCGCGCAGCAACAGATGGAAGGCCTCCTGGCGCCGCACCGGCCCAAG
GAGCCCGCGTGGTTCCTGGCCACCGTCGGCGTCTCGCCCGACCACCAGGGCAAGGGTCTGGGCAGCGCCG
TCGTGCTCCCCGGAGTGGAGGCGGCCGAGCGCGCCGGGGTGCCCGCCTTCCTGGAGACCTCCGCGCCCCG
CAACCTCCCCTTCTACGAGCGGCTCGGCTTCACCGTCACCGCCGACGTCGAGGTGCCCGAAGGACCGCGC
ACCTGGTGCATGACCCGCAAGCCCGGTGCCTGAGAATTCTAGATCTTGAGACAAATGGCAGTATTCATCC
ACAATTTTAAAAGAAAAGGGGGGATTGGGGGGTACAGTGCAGGGGAAAGAATAGTAGACATAATAGCAAC
AGACATACAAACTAAAGAATTACAAAAACAAATTACAAAAATTCAAAATTTTCGGGTTTATTACAGGGAC
AGCAGAGATCCACTTTGGCGCCGGCTCGAGGGGGCCCGGGGTTATTAATAGTAATCAATTACGGGGTCAT
TAGTTCATAGCCCATATATGGAGTTCCGCGTTACATAACTTACGGTAAATGGCCCGCCTGGCTGACCGCC
CAACGACCCCCGCCCATTGACGTCAATAATGACGTATGTTCCCATAGTAACGCCAATAGGGACTTTCCAT
TGACGTCAATGGGTGGAGTATTTACGGTAAACTGCCCACTTGGCAGTACATCAAGTGTATCATATGCCAA
GTACGCCCCCTATTGACGTCAATGACGGTAAATGGCCCGCCTGGCATTATGCCCAGTACATGACCTTATG
GGACTTTCCTACTTGGCAGTACATCTACGTATTAGTCATCGCTATTACCATGGTGATGCGGTTTTGGCAG
TACATCAATGGGCGTGGATAGCGGTTTGACTCACGGGGATTTCCAAGTCTCCACCCCATTGACGTCAATG
GGAGTTTGTTTTGGCACCAAAATCAACGGGACTTTCCAAAATGTCGTAACAACTCCGCCCCATTGACGCA
AATGGGCGGTAGGCGTGTACGGTGGGAGGTCTATATAAGCAGAGCTCTCTGGCTAACTGTCGGGATCAAC
AAGTTTGTACAAAAAAGCTGAACGAGAAACGTAAAATGATATAAATATCAATATATTAAATTAGATTTTG
CATAAAAAACAGACTACATAATACTGTAAAACACAACATATCCAGTCACTATGGCGGCCGCATTAGGCAC
CCCAGGCTTTACACTTTATGCTTCCGGCTCGTATAATGTGTGGATTTTGAGTTAGGATCCGTCGAGATTT
TCAGGAGCTAAGGAAGCTAAAATGGAGAAAAAAATCACTGGATATACCACCGTTGATATATCCCAATGGC
ATCGTAAAGAACATTTTGAGGCATTTCAGTCAGTTGCTCAATGTACCTATAACCAGACCGTTCAGCTGGA
TATTACGGCCTTTTTAAAGACCGTAAAGAAAAATAAGCACAAGTTTTATCCGGCCTTTATTCACATTCTT
GCCCGCCTGATGAATGCTCATCCGGAATTCCGTATGGCAATGAAAGACGGTGAGCTGGTGATATGGGATA
GTGTTCACCCTTGTTACACCGTTTTCCATGAGCAAACTGAAACGTTTTCATCGCTCTGGAGTGAATACCA
CGACGATTTCCGGCAGTTTCTACACATATATTCGCAAGATGTGGCGTGTTACGGTGAAAACCTGGCCTAT
TTCCCTAAAGGGTTTATTGAGAATATGTTTTTCGTCTCAGCCAATCCCTGGGTGAGTTTCACCAGTTTTG
ATTTAAACGTGGCCAATATGGACAACTTCTTCGCCCCCGTTTTCACCATGGGCAAATATTATACGCAAGG
CGACAAGGTGCTGATGCCGCTGGCGATTCAGGTTCATCATGCCGTTTGTGATGGCTTCCATGTCGGCAGA
ATGCTTAATGAATTACAACAGTACTGCGATGAGTGGCAGGGCGGGGCGTAAAGATCTGGATCCGGCTTAC
TAAAAGCCAGATAACAGTATGCGTATTTGCGCGCTGATTTTTGCGGTATAAGAATATATACTGATATGTA
TACCCGAAGTATGTCAAAAAGAGGTATGCTATGAAGCAGCGTATTACAGTGACAGTTGACAGCGACAGCT
ATCAGTTGCTCAAGGCATATATGATGTCAATATCTCCGGTCTGGTAAGCACAACCATGCAGAATGAAGCC
CGTCGTCTGCGTGCCGAACGCTGGAAAGCGGAAAATCAGGAAGGGATGGCTGAGGTCGCCCGGTTTATTG
AAATGAACGGCTCTTTTGCTGACGAGAACAGGGGCTGGTGAAATGCAGTTTAAGGTTTACACCTATAAAA
GAGAGAGCCGTTATCGTCTGTTTGTGGATGTACAGAGTGATATTATTGACACGCCCGGGCGACGGATGGT
GATCCCCCTGGCCAGTGCACGTCTGCTGTCAGATAAAGTCTCCCGTGAACTTTACCCGGTGGTGCATATC
GGGGATGAAAGCTGGCGCATGATGACCACCGATATGGCCAGTGTGCCGGTCTCCGTTATCGGGGAAGAAG
TGGCTGATCTCAGCCACCGCGAAAATGACATCAAAAACGCCATTAACCTGATGTTCTGGGGAATATAAAT
GTCAGGCTCCCTTATACACAGCCAGTCTGCAGGTCGACCATAGTGACTGGATATGTTGTGTTTTACAGTA
TTATGTAGTCTGTTTTTTATGCAAAATCTAATTTAATATATTGATATTTATATCATTTTACGTTTCTCGT
TCAGCTTTCTTGTACAAAGTGGTTGGTAAGCCTATCCCTAACCCTCTCCTCGGTCTCGATTCTACGTAGT
AATGAGCTAGCGCTAACCGGTGGCGCGTTAAGTCGACAATCAACCTCTGGATTACAAAATTTGTGAAAGA
TTGACTGGTATTCTTAACTATGTTGCTCCTTTTACGCTATGTGGATACGCTGCTTTAATGCCTTTGTATC
ATGCTATTGCTTCCCGTATGGCTTTCATTTTCTCCTCCTTGTATAAATCCTGGTTGCTGTCTCTTTATGA
GGAGTTGTGGCCCGTTGTCAGGCAACGTGGCGTGGTGTGCACTGTGTTTGCTGACGCAACCCCCACTGGT
TGGGGCATTGCCACCACCTGTCAGCTCCTTTCCGGGACTTTCGCTTTCCCCCTCCCTATTGCCACGGCGG
AACTCATCGCCGCCTGCCTTGCCCGCTGCTGGACAGGGGCTCGGCTGTTGGGCACTGACAATTCCGTGGT
GTTGTCGGGGAAATCATCGTCCTTTCCTTGGCTGCTCGCCTGTGTTGCCACCTGGATTCTGCGCGGGACG
TCCTTCTGCTACGTCCCTTCGGCCCTCAATCCAGCGGACCTTCCTTCCCGCGGCCTGCTGCCGGCTCTGC
GGCCTCTTCCGCGTCTTCGCCTTCGCCCTCAGACGAGTCGGATCTCCCTTTGGGCCGCCTCCCCGCGTCG
ACTTTAAGACCAATGACTTACAAGGCAGCTGTAGATCTTAGCCACTTTTTAAAAGAAAAGGGGGGACTGG
AAGGGCTAATTCACTCCCAACGAAGACAAGATCTGCTTTTTGCTTGTACTGGGTCTCTCTGGTTAGACCA
GATCTGAGCCTGGGAGCTCTCTGGCTAACTAGGGAACCCACTGCTTAAGCCTCAATAAAGCTTGCCTTGA
GTGCTTCAAGTAGTGTGTGCCCGTCTGTTGTGTGACTCTGGTAACTAGAGATCCCTCAGACCCTTTTAGT
CAGTGTGGAAAATCTCTAGCAGTACGTATAGTAGTTCATGTCATCTTATTATTCAGTATTTATAACTTGC
AAAGAAATGAATATCAGAGAGTGAGAGGAACTTGTTTATTGCAGCTTATAATGGTTACAAATAAAGCAAT
AGCATCACAAATTTCACAAATAAAGCATTTTTTTCACTGCATTCTAGTTGTGGTTTGTCCAAACTCATCA
ATGTATCTTATCATGTCTGGCTCTAGCTATCCCGCCCCTAACTCCGCCCATCCCGCCCCTAACTCCGCCC
AGTTCCGCCCATTCTCCGCCCCATGGCTGACTAATTTTTTTTATTTATGCAGAGGCCGAGGCCGCCTCGG
CCTCTGAGCTATTCCAGAAGTAGTGAGGAGGCTTTTTTGGAGGCCTAGGGACGTACCCAATTCGCCCTAT
AGTGAGTCGTATTACGCGCGCTCACTGGCCGTCGTTTTACAACGTCGTGACTGGGAAAACCCTGGCGTTA
CCCAACTTAATCGCCTTGCAGCACATCCCCCTTTCGCCAGCTGGCGTAATAGCGAAGAGGCCCGCACCGA
TCGCCCTTCCCAACAGTTGCGCAGCCTGAATGGCGAATGGG
[124 nt withheld, positions 4662-4785]
C
[91 nt withheld, positions 4787-4877]
A
[49 nt withheld, positions 4879-4927]
CCTTTGACGTTGGAGTCCACGTTCTTT
[37 nt withheld, positions 4955-4991]
ACCCTATCTCGGTCTATTCTTTTGATTTATAAGGGATTTTGCCGATTTCGGCCTATTGGTTAAAAAATGA
GCTGATTTAACAAAAATTTAACGCGAATTTTAACAAAATATTAACGCTTACAATTTAGGTGGCACTTTTC
GGGGAAATGTGCGCGGAACCCCTATTTGTTTATTTTTCTAAATACATTCAAATATGTATCCGCTCATGAG
ACAATAACCCTGATAAATGCTTCAATAATATTGAAAAAGGAAGAGTATGAGTATTCAACATTTCCGTGTC
GCCCTTATTCCCTTTTTTGCGGCATTTTGCCTTCCTGTTTTTGCTCACCCAGAAACGCTGGTGAAAGTAA
AAGATGCTGAAGATCAGTTGGGTGCACGAGTGGGTTACATCGAACTGGATCTCAACAGCGGTAAGATCCT
TGAGAGTTTTCGCCCCGAAGAACGTTTTCCAATGATGAGCACTTTTAAAGTTCTGCTATGTGGCGCGGTA
TTATCCCGTATTGACGCCGGGCAAGAGCAACTCGGTCGCCGCATACACTATTCTCAGAATGACTTGGTTG
AGTACTCACCAGTCACAGAAAAGCATCTTACGGATGGCATGACAGTAAGAGAATTATGCAGTGCTGCCAT
AACCATGAGTGATAACACTGCGGCCAACTTACTTCTGACAACGATCGGAGGACCGAAGGAGCTAACCGCT
TTTTTGCACAACATGGGGGATCATGTAACTCGCCTTGATCGTTGGGAACCGGAGCTGAATGAAGCCATAC
CAAACGACGAGCGTGACACCACGATGCCTGTAGCAATGGCAACAACGTTGCGCAAACTATTAACTGGCGA
ACTACTTACTCTAGCTTCCCGGCAACAATTAATAGACTGGATGGAGGCGGATAAAGTTGCAGGACCACTT
CTGCGCTCGGCCCTTCCGGCTGGCTGGTTTATTGCTGATAAATCTGGAGCCGGTGAGCGTGGGTCTCGCG
GTATCATTGCAGCACTGGGGCCAGATGGTAAGCCCTCCCGTATCGTAGTTATCTACACGACGGGGAGTCA
GGCAACTATGGATGAACGAAATAGACAGATCGCTGAGATAGGTGCCTCACTGATTAAGCATTGGTAACTG
TCAGACCAAGTTTACTCATATATACTTTAGATTGATTTAAAACTTCATTTTTAATTTAAAAGGATCTAGG
TGAAGATCCTTTTTGATAATCTCATGACCAAAATCCCTTAACGTGAGTTTTCGTTCCACTGAGCGTCAGA
CCCCGTAGAAAAGATCAAAGGATCTTCTTGAGATCCTTTTTTTCTGCGCGTAATCTGCTGCTTGCAAACA
AAAAAACCACCGCTACCAGCGGTGGTTTGTTTGCCGGATCAAGAGCTACCAACTCTTTTTCCGAAGGTAA
CTGGCTTCAGCAGAGCGCAGATACCAAATACTGTTCTTCTAGTGTAGCCGTAGTTAGGCCACCACTTCAA
GAACTCTGTAGCACCGCCTACATACCTCGCTCTGCTAATCCTGTTACCAGTGGCTGCTGCCAGTGGCGAT
AAGTCGTGTCTTACCGGGTTGGACTCAAGACGATAGTTACCGGATAAGGCGCAGCGGTCGGGCTGAACGG
GGGGTTCGTGCACACAGCCCAGCTTGGAGCGAACGACCTACACCGAACTGAGATACCTACAGCGTGAGCT
ATGAGAAAGCGCCACGCTTCCCGAAGGGAGAAAGGCGGACAGGTATCCGGTAAGCGGCAGGGTCGGAACA
GGAGAGCGCACGAGGGAGCTTCCAGGGGGAAACGCCTGGTATCTTTATAGTCCTGTCGGGTTTCGCCACC
TCTGACTTGAGCGTCGATTTTTGTGATGCTCGTCAGGGGGGCGGAGCCTATGGAAAAACGCCAGCAACGC
GGCCTTTTTACGGTTCCTGGCCTTTTGCTGGCCTTTTGCTCACATGTTCTTTCCTGCGTTATCCCCTGAT
TCTGTGGATAACCGTATTACCGCCTTTGAGTGAGCTGATACCGCTCGCCGCAGCCGAACGACCGAGCGCA
GCGAGTCAGTGAGCGAGGAAGCGGAAGAGCGCCCAATACGCAAACCGCCTCTCCCCGCGCGTTGGCCGAT
TCATTAATGCAGCTGGCACGACAGGTTTCCCGACTGGAAAGCGGGCAGTGAGCGCAACGCAATTAATGTG
AGTTAGCTCACTCATTAGGCACCCCAGGCTTTACACTTTATGCTTCCGGCTCGTATGTTGTGTGGAATTG
TGAGCGGATAACAATTTCACACAGGAAACAGCTATGACCATGATTACGCCAAGCGCGCAATTAACCCTCA
CTAAAGGGAACAAAAGCTGGAGCTGCAAGCTTAATGTAGTCTTATGCAATACTCTTGTAGTCTTGCAACA
TGGTAACGATGAGTTAGCAACATGCCTTACAAGGAGAGAAAAAGCACCGTGCATGCCGATTGGTGGAAGT
AAGGTGGTACGATCGTGCCTTATTAGGAAGGCAACAGACGGGTCTGACATGGATTGGACGAACCACTGAA
TTGCCGCATTGCAGAGATATTGTATTTAAGTGCCTAGCTCGATACATAAACGGGTCTCTCTGGTTAGACC
AGATCTGAGCCTGGGAGCTCTCTGGCTAACTAGGGAACCCACTGCTTAAGCCTCAATAAAGCTTGCCTTG
AGTGCTTCAAGTAGTGTGTGCCCGTCTGTTGTGTGACTCTGGTAACTAGAGATCCCTCAGACCCTTTTAG
TCAGTGTGGAAAATCTCTAGCAGTGGCGCCCGAACAGGGACTTGAAAGCGAAAGGGAAACCAGAGGAGCT
CTCTCGACGCAGGACTCGGCTTGCTGAAGCGCGCACGGCAAGAGGCGAGGGGCGGCGACTGGTGAGTACG
CCAAAAATTTTGACTAGCGGAGGCTAGAAGGAGAGAGATGGGTGCGAGAGCGTCAGTATTAAGCGGGGGA
GAATTAGATCGCGATGGGAAAAAATTCGGTTAAGGCCAGGGGGAAAGAAAAAATATAAATTAAAACATAT
AGTATGGGCAAGCAGGGAGCTAGAACGATTCGCAGTTAATCCTGGCCTGTTAGAAACATCAGAAGGCTGT
AGACAAATACTGGGACAGCTACAACCATCCCTTCAGACAGGATCAGAAGAACTTAGATCATTATATAATA
CAGTAGCAACCCTCTATTGTGTGCATCAAAGGATAGAGATAAAAGACACCAAGGAAGCTTTAGACAAGAT
AGAGGAAGAGCAAAACAAAAGTAAGACCACCGCACAGCAAGCGGCCGCTGATCTTCAGACCTGGAGGAGG
AGATATGAGGGACAATTGGAGAAGTGAATTATATAAATATAAAGTAGTAAAAATTGAACCATTAGGAGTA
GCACCCACCAAGGCAAAGAGAAGAGTGGTGCAGAGAGAAAAAAGAGCAGTGGGAATAGGAGCTTTGTTCC
TTGGGTTCTTGGGAGCAGCAGGAAGCACTATGGGCGCAGCGTCAATGACGCTGACGGTACAGGCCAGACA
ATTATTGTCTGGTATAGTGCAGCAGCAGAACAATTTGCTGAGGGCTATTGAGGCGCAACAGCATCTGTTG
CAACTCACAGTCTGGGGCATCAAGCAGCTCCAGGCAAGAATCCTGGCTGTGGAAAGATACCTAAAGGATC
AACAGCTCCTGGGGATTTGGGGTTGCTCTGGAAAACTCATTTGCACCACTGCTGTGCCTTGGAATGCTAG
TTGGAGTAATAAATCTCTGGAACAGATTTGGAATCACACGACCTGGATGGAGTGGGACAGAGAAATTAAC
AATTACACAAGCTTAATACACTCCTTAATTGAAGAATCGCAAAACCAGCAAGAAAAGAATGAACAAGAAT
TATTGGAATTAGATAAATGGGCAAGTTTGTGGAATTGGTTTAACATAACAAATTGGCTGTGGTATATAAA
ATTATTCATAATGATAGTAGGAGGCTTGGTAGGTTTAAGAATAGTTTTTGCTGTACTTTCTATAGTGAAT
AGAGTTAGGCAGGGATATTCACCATTATCGTTTCAGACCCACCTCCCAACCCCGAGGGGACCCTTGCGCC
TTTTCCAAGGCAGCCCTGGGTTTGCGCAGGGACGCGGCTGCTCTGGGCGTGGTTCCGGGAAACGCAGCGG
CGCCGACCCTGGGTCTCGCACATTCTTCACGTCCGTTCGCAGCGTCACCCGGATCTTCGCCGCTACCCTT
GTGGGCCCCCCGGCGACGCTTCCTGCTCCGCCCCTAAGTCGGGAAGGTTCCTTGCGGTTCGCGGCGTGCC
GGACGTGACAAACGGAAGCCGCACGTCTCACTAGTACCCTCGCAGACGGACAGCGCCAGGGAGCAATGGC
AGCGCGCCGACCGCGATGGGCTGTGGCCAATAGCGGCTGCTCAGCAGGGCGCGCCGAGAGCAGCGGCCGG
GAAGGGGCGGTGCGGGAGGCGGGGTGTGGGGCGGTAGTGTGGGCCCTGTTCCTGCCCGCGCGGTGTTCCG
CATTCTGCAAGCCTCCGGAGCGCACGTCGGCAGTCGGCTCCCTCGTTGACCGAATCACCGACCTCTCTCC
CCAGGGGGTACCACCGGAGCTTACCATGACCG
Features (pLannotate 1.2.2; 35 found; start..end, strand, type, name):
    635..752     +  misc_feature   cPPT/CTS: central polypurine tract and central termination sequence of HIV-1
    869..1172    +  enhancer       CMV enhancer: human cytomegalovirus immediate early enhancer
   1173..1376    +  promoter       CMV promoter: human cytomegalovirus (CMV) immediate early promoter
   1399..1523    +  protein_bind   attR1: mutant version of attR; recombination site for the Gateway® LR reaction LR Clonase™
   1548..1578    +  promoter       lac UV5 promoter: E. coli lac promoter with an "up" mutation
   1602..1631    +  promoter       cat promoter (fragment): promoter of the E. coli cat gene encoding chloramphenicol acetyltransferase
   1632..2291    +  CDS            CmR: chloramphenicol acetyltransferase; cat; confers resistance to chloramphenicol
   2470..2628    +  CDS            ccdA (fragment): CCDA_ECO57 - Also known as H, letA. Experimental evidence at protein level: Swiss-Prot protein existence level 1. Antitoxin component of a type II toxin-antitoxin (TA) system which inhibits the post-segregational killing (PSK) of plasmid-free cells, also referred to as a plasmid addiction system. Binds to and blocks the activity of CcdB; will also remove bound CcdB protein from the CcdB-GyrA complex by forming a CcdA-CcdB complex, a process termed rejuvenation. Functions as a transcriptional corepressor for the ccdAB operon, repression also requires CcdB (By similarity). From Escherichia coli
   2633..2935    +  CDS            ccdB: CCDB_ECOLI - Also known as G, letB, letD. Experimental evidence at protein level: Swiss-Prot protein existence level 1. Toxic component of a type II toxin-antitoxin (TA) system, functioning in plasmid maintainence. Responsible for the post- segregational killing (PSK) of plasmid-free cells, also referred to as a plasmid addiction system. Half-life of over 2 hours. Cell killing by CcdB is accompanied by filamentation, defects in chromosome and plasmid segregation, defects in cell division, formation of anucleate cells, decreased DNA synthesis and plasmid loss. Interferes with the activity of DN
   2979..3103    -  protein_bind   attR2: mutant version of attR; recombination site for the Gateway® LR reaction LR Clonase™
   3105..3146    +  CDS            V5 tag: epitope tag from simian virus 5
   3188..3776    +  misc_feature   WPRE: woodchuck hepatitis virus posttranscriptional regulatory element
   3827..3846    +  misc_feature   cPPT/CTS (fragment): central polypurine tract and central termination sequence of HIV-1
   3848..4081    +  LTR            3' LTR (ΔU3): self-inactivating 3' long terminal repeat (LTR) from HIV-1
   4159..4280    +  polyA_signal   SV40 poly(A) signal: SV40 polyadenylation signal
   4320..4455    +  rep_origin     SV40 ori: SV40 origin of replication
   4476..4494    -  promoter       T7 promoter: promoter for bacteriophage T7 RNA polymerase
   4502..4657    +  CDS            lacZα (fragment): LacZα fragment of β-galactosidase; lacZ fragment
   4662..5090    +  rep_origin     f1 ori (sequence partly withheld): f1 bacteriophage origin of replication; arrow indicates direction of (+) strand synthesis
   5143..5247    +  promoter       AmpR promoter: bla
   5248..6108    +  CDS            AmpR: β-lactamase; bla; confers resistance to ampicillin, carbenicillin, and related antibiotics
   6279..6867    +  rep_origin     ori: high-copy-number ColE1/pMB1/pBR322/pUC origin of replication
   7050..7142    +  CDS            lacI (fragment): lac repressor; lacI; The lac repressor binds to the lac operator to inhibit transcription in E. coli. This inhibition can be relieved by adding lactose or isopropyl-β-D-thiogalactopyranoside (IPTG).
   7155..7176    +  protein_bind   CAP binding site: CAP binding activates transcription in the presence of cAMP. E. coli catabolite activator protein
   7191..7221    +  promoter       lac promoter: promoter for the E. coli lac operon
   7229..7245    +  protein_bind   lac operator: The lac repressor binds to the lac operator to inhibit transcription in E. coli. This inhibition can be relieved by adding lactose or isopropyl-β-D-thiogalactopyranoside (IPTG). lac repressor encoded by lacI
   7290..7308    +  promoter       T3 promoter: promoter for bacteriophage T3 RNA polymerase
   7336..7562    +  promoter       RSV promoter: Rous sarcoma virus enhancer/promoter
   7563..7743    +  LTR            5' LTR (truncated): truncated 5' long terminal repeat (LTR) from HIV-1
   7790..7915    +  misc_feature   HIV-1 Ψ: packaging signal of human immunodeficiency virus type 1
   7899..8262    +  CDS            HIV-1 gag (fragment): gag protein from human immunodeficiency virus 1; gag
   8408..8641    +  misc_feature   RRE: The Rev response element (RRE) of HIV-1 allows for Rev-dependent mRNA export from the nucleus to the cytoplasm.
   9018..9044    +  CDS            Rev (fragment): human immunodeficiency virus 1 (HIV-1) Rev protein; rev; enhances nuclear export of unspliced and incompletely spliced viral mRNAs
   9045..9545    +  promoter       hPGK promoter: human phosphoglycerate kinase 1 promoter
   9567..593     +  CDS            PuroR (fragment) (across the origin): puromycin N-acetyltransferase; pac from Streptomyces; confers resistance to puromycin
