[The description below was written by a language model from this plasmid's Addgene catalogue record and pLannotate feature annotations shown in this document.]
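Description:
pLX302 is an empty Gateway destination vector built on the pLKO lentiviral backbone (9,573 bp) for expressing open reading frames in mammalian cells. It was deposited in connection with a genome-scale lentiviral library of human ORFs. The viral portion is a self-inactivating HIV-1 design. An RSV promoter drives a truncated 5' LTR, which is followed by the Ψ packaging signal, a gag fragment, the Rev response element for Rev-dependent RNA export and a cPPT/CTS element. WPRE sits downstream of the expression cassette to enhance transcript expression, ahead of the ΔU3 3' LTR. An SV40 poly(A) signal and SV40 origin lie beyond the 3' LTR.

Within the provirus, an hPGK promoter drives puromycin N-acetyltransferase for selecting transduced cells. The CMV enhancer/promoter sits immediately upstream of the Gateway cassette. That cassette is flanked by attR1 and attR2 and contains the chloramphenicol resistance gene and the ccdB toxin gene. An LR recombination with an entry clone replaces this segment with the ORF of interest, and ccdB counterselects against unrecombined vector in ordinary E. coli strains. For the same reason, the empty vector has to be maintained in a ccdB-tolerant strain, under chloramphenicol and ampicillin selection. A V5 epitope tag followed by a stop codon lies directly after attR2, so ORFs transferred without their own stop codon are expressed as C-terminal V5 fusions.

The bacterial backbone carries AmpR, a ColE1/pUC-type origin (though the catalogue lists the plasmid as low copy), an f1 origin, and residual lac, T3 and T7 elements.
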