Addgene plasmid #25896: pLX302
Purpose: (Empty Backbone)
Depositing lab: David Root. Depositing organization: Broad Institute. Publication: A public genome-scale lentiviral expression library of human ORFs. Yang X, Boehm JS, Yang X, Salehi-Ashtiani K, Hao T, Shen Y, Lubonja R, Thomas SR, Alkan O, Bhimdi T, Green TM, Johannessen CM, Silver SJ, Nguyen C, Murray RR, Hieronymus H, Balcha D, Fan C, Lin C, Ghamsari L, Vidal M, Hahn WC, Hill DE, Root DE. Nat Methods. 2011 Jun 26;8(8):659-61. doi: 10.1038/nmeth.1638 PubMed 21706014.
Backbone
  Vector backbone: pLKO
  Backbone size (bp): 9573
  Vector type: Mammalian Expression, Lentiviral ; Gateway Destination vector
  Selectable markers: Puromycin
Growth in bacteria
  Bacterial resistance: Chloramphenicol and Ampicillin, 25 & 100 μg/mL
  Growth temperature: 30°C
  Growth strain: ccdB Survival
  Growth instructions: ccdB resistant bacteria. 30C for liquid culture (slow grower--allow 24 hours for growth). 37C for plates.
  Copy number: Low Copy
Gene/Insert
  Gene/Insert name: None
  Tag / fusion protein: V5 (C terminal on backbone)
  Cloning method: Gateway Cloning
  Sequencing primers: 5′ CMV-F; 3′ WPRE-R
Terms and licenses: Academic/Nonprofit Terms; Industry Terms: Not Available to Industry
Depositor comments: There is a C-terminal V5 tag followed by a Stop codon directly after the Gateway sequence.
How to cite: pLX302 was a gift from David Root (Addgene plasmid # 25896 ; http://n2t.net/addgene:25896 ; RRID:Addgene_25896)
